>Addgene plasmid #80397 | pVH003 | depositor full sequence | sequence record 155890 | pVH003 sequence 9794 bps
GCAACTAGCGGCATGGTTAGTAAAGGAGAAGAACTTTTCACTGGAGTTGTCCCAATTTTAGTTGAACTAG
ATGGCGACGTGAACGGTCATAAGTTCAGTGTCTCCGGCGAAGGTGAGGGTGATGCAACGTACGGTAAGTT
AACTTTGAAGTTAATATGTACAACCGGCAAGCTGCCTGTTCCCTGGCCTACCCTGGTGACAACGTTAGGT
TATGGGTTGATGTGCTTTGCTAGATACCCAGATCACATGAAAAGGCATGACTTCTTTAAATCTGCAATGC
CAGAAGGTTACGTCCAAGAACGTACTATTTTCTTTAAAGATGACGGTAATTATAAAACTAGGGCTGAAGT
TAAATTCGAAGGTGACACACTTGTAAATCGAATAGAGTTAAAGGGGATTGATTTCAAAGAGGATGGTAAT
ATTCTAGGCCATAAACTTGAATATAACTATAATTCACACAACGTTTACATTACCGCCGACAAGCAGAAGA
ATGGAATCAAAGCCAATTTTAAGATTAGACACAATATTGAGGATGGTGGAGTACAGCTTGCTGATCATTA
CCAACAAAATACCCCGATCGGTGATGGACCAGTTTTGCTACCCGATAACCATTATCTGTCCTATCAAAGC
AAATTGTCAAAAGATCCTAACGAAAAAAGAGACCACATGGTACTCTTGGAATTTGTAACAGCTGCTGGGA
TTACACATGGCATGGATGAACTATACAAAGGTTCTGGTACCGCAGCAGCAAACGACGAAAACTACGCTGC
AGCAGTTTAATAATACAAATAGTGAGAAGCTTGGGCCCGAACAAAAACTCATCTCAGAAGAGGATCTGAA
TAGCGCCGTCGACCATCATCATCATCATCATTGAGTTTAAACGGTCTCCAGCTTGGCTGTTTTGGCGGAT
GAGAGAAGATTTTCAGCCTGATACAGATTAAATCAGAACGCAGAAGCGGTCTGATAAAACAGAATTTGCC
TGGCGGCAGTAGCGCGGTGGTCCCACCTGACCCCATGCCGAACTCAGAAGTGAAACGCCGTAGCGCCGAT
GGTAGTGTGGGGTCTCCCCATGCGAGAGTAGGGAACTGCCAGGCATCAAATAAAACGAAAGGCTCAGTCG
AAAGACTGGGCCTTTCGTTTTATCTGTTGTTTGTCGGTGAACTAATTTCTAGACCAGCTTTTGTTCCCTT
TAGTGAGGGTTAATTGCGCGCTTGGCGTAATCATGGTCATAGCTGTTTCCTGTGTGAAATTGTTATCCGC
TCACAATTCCACACAACATACGAGCCGGAAGCATAAAGTGTAAAGCCTGGGGTGCCTAATGAGTGAGCTA
ACTCACATTAATTGCGTTGCGCTCACTGCCCGCTTTCCAGTCGGGAAACCTGTCGTGCCAGCTGCATTAA
TGAATCGGCCAACGCGCGGGGAGAGGCGGTTTGCGTATTGGGCGCATGCATAAAAACTGTTGTAATTCAT
TAAGCATTCTGCCGACATGGAAGCCATCACAAACGGCATGATGAACCTGAATCGCCAGCGGCATCAGCAC
CTTGTCGCCTTGCGTATAATATTTGCCCATGGGGGTGGGCGAAGAACTCCAGCATGAGATCCCCGCGCTG
GAGGATCATCCAGCCGGCGTCCCGGAAAACGATTCCGAAGCCCAACCTTTCATAGAAGGCGGCGGTGGAA
TCGAAATCTCGTGATGGCAGGTTGGGCGTCGCTTGGTCGGTCATTTCGAACCCCAGAGTCCCGCTCAGAA
GAACTCGTCAAGAAGGCGATAGAAGGCGATGCGCTGCGAATCGGGAGCGGCGATACCGTAAAGCACGAGG
AAGCGGTCAGCCCATTCGCCGCCAAGCTCTTCAGCAATATCACGGGTAGCCAACGCTATGTCCTGATAGC
GGTCCGCCACACCCAGCCGGCCACAGTCGATGAATCCAGAAAAGCGGCCATTTTCCACCATGATATTCGG
CAAGCAGGCATCGCCATGGGTCACGACGAGATCCTCGCCGTCGGGCATGCGCGCCTTGAGCCTGGCGAAC
AGTTCGGCTGGCGCGAGCCCCTGATGCTCTTCGTCCAGATCATCCTGATCGACAAGACCGGCTTCCATCC
GAGTACGTGCTCGCTCGATGCGATGTTTCGCTTGGTGGTCGAATGGGCAGGTAGCCGGATCAAGCGTATG
CAGCCGCCGCATTGCATCAGCCATGATGGATACTTTCTCGGCAGGAGCAAGGTGAGATGACAGGAGATCC
TGCCCCGGCACTTCGCCCAATAGCAGCCAGTCCCTTCCCGCTTCAGTGACAACGTCGAGCACAGCTGCGC
AAGGAACGCCCGTCGTGGCCAGCCACGATAGCCGCGCTGCCTCGTCCTGCAGTTCATTCAGGGCACCGGA
CAGGTCGGTCTTGACAAAAAGAACCGGGCGCCCCTGCGCTGACAGCCGGAACACGGCGGCATCAGAGCAG
CCGATTGTCTGTTGTGCCCAGTCATAGCCGAATAGCCTCTCCACCCAAGCGGCCGGAGAACCTGCGTGCA
ATCCATCTTGTTCAATCATGCGAAACGATCCTCATCCTGTCTCTTGATCAGATTTTGATCCCCTGCGCCA
TCAGATCCTTGGCGGCAAGAAAGCCATCCAGTTTACTTTGCAGGGCTTCCCAACCTTACCAGAGGGCGCC
CCAGCTGGCAATTCCGGTTCGCTTGCTGTCCATAAAACCGCCCAGTCTAGCTATCGCCATGTAAGCCCAC
TGCAAGCTACCTGCTTTCTCTTTGCGCTTGCGTTTTCCCTTGTCCAGATAGCCCAGTAGCTGACATTCAT
CCCAGGTGGCACTTTTCGGGGAAATGTGCGCGCCCGCGTTCCTGCTGGCGCTGGGCCTGTTTCTGGCGCT
GGACTTCCCGCTGTTCCGTCAGCAGCTTTTCGCCCACGGCCTTGATGATCGCGGCGGCCTTGGCCTGCAT
ATCCCGATTCAACGGCCCCAGGGCGTCCAGAACGGGCTTCAGGCGCTCCCGAAGGTCTCGGGCCGTCTCT
TGGGCTTGATCGGCCTTCTTGCGCATCTCACGCGCTCCTGCGGCGGCCTGTAGGGCAGGCTCATACCCCT
GCCGAACCGCTTTTGTCAGCCGGTCGGCCACGGCTTCCGGCGTCTCAACGCGCTTTGAGATTCCCAGCTT
TTCGGCCAATCCCTGCGGTGCATAGGCGCGTGGCTCGACCGCTTGCGGGCTGATGGTGACGTGGCCCACT
GGTGGCCGCTCCAGGGCCTCGTAGAACGCCTGAATGCGCGTGTGACGTGCCTTGCTGCCCTCGATGCCCC
GTTGCAGCCCTAGATCGGCCACAGCGGCCGCAAACGTGGTCTGGTCGCGGGTCATCTGCGCTTTGTTGCC
GATGAACTCCTTGGCCGACAGCCTGCCGTCCTGCGTCAGCGGCACCACGAACGCGGTCATGTGCGGGCTG
GTTTCGTCACGGTGGATGCTGGCCGTCACGATGCGATCCGCCCCGTACTTGTCCGCCAGCCACTTGTGCG
CCTTCTCGAAGAACGCCGCCTGCTGTTCTTGGCTGGCCGACTTCCACCATTCCGGGCTGGCCGTCATGAC
GTACTCGACCGCCAACACAGCGTCCTTGCGCCGCTTCTCTGGCAGCAACTCGCGCAGTCGGCCCATCGCT
TCATCGGTGCTGCTGGCCGCCCAGTGCTCGTTCTCTGGCGTCCTGCTGGCGTCAGCGTTGGGCGTCTCGC
GCTCGCGGTAGGCGTGCTTGAGACTGGCCGCCACGTTGCCCATTTTCGCCAGCTTCTTGCATCGCATGAT
CGCGTATGCCGCCATGCCTGCCCCTCCCTTTTGGTGTCCAACCGGCTCGACGGGGGCAGCGCAAGGCGGT
GCCTCCGGCGGGCCACTCAATGCTTGAGTATACTCACTAGACTTTGCTTCGCAAAGTCGTGACCGCCTAC
GGCGGCTGCGGCGCCCTACGGGCTTGCTCTCCGGGCTTCGCCCTGCGCGGTCGCTGCGCTCCCTTGCCAG
CCCGTGGATATGTGGACGATGGCCGCGAGCGGCCACCGGCTGGCTCGCTTCGCTCGGCCCGTGGACAACC
CTGCTGGACAAGCTGATGGACAGGCTGCGCCTGCCCACGAGCTTGACCACAGGGATTGCCCACCGGCTAC
CCAGCCTTCGACCACATACCCACCGGCTCCAACTGCGCGGCCTGCGGCCTTGCCCCATCAATTTTTTTAA
TTTTCTCTGGGGAAAAGCCTCCGGCCTGCGGCCTGCGCGCTTCGCTTGCCGGTTGGACACCAAGTGGAAG
GCGGGTCAAGGCTCGCGCAGCGACCGCGCAGCGGCTTGGCCTTGACGCGCCTGGAACGACCCAAGCCTAT
GCGAGTGGGGGCAGTCGAAGGCGAAGCCCGCCCGCCTGCCCCCCGAGCCTCACGGCGGCGAGTGCGGGGG
TTCCAAGGGGGCAGCGCCACCTTGGGCAAGGCCGAAGGCCGCGCAGTCGATCAACAAGCCCCGGAGGGGC
CACTTTTTGCCGGAGGGGGAGCCGCGCCGAAGGCGTGGGGGAACCCCGCAGGGGTGCCCTTCTTTGGGCA
CCAAAGAACTAGATATAGGGCGAAATGCGAAAGACTTAAAAATCAACAACTTAAAAAAGGGGGGTACGCA
ACAGCTCATTGCGGCACCCCCCGCAATAGCTCATTGCGTAGGTTAAAGAAAATCTGTAATTGACTGCCAC
TTTTACGCAACGCATAATTGTTGTCGCGCTGCCGAAAAGTTGCAGCTGATTGCGCATGGTGCCGCAACCG
TGCGGCACCCTACCGCATGGAGATAAGCATGGCCACGCAGTCCAGAGAAATCGGCATTCAAGCCAAGAAC
AAGCCCGGTCACTGGGTGCAAACGGAACGCAAAGCGCATGAGGCGTGGGCCGGGCTTATTGCGAGGAAAC
CCACGGCGGCAATGCTGCTGCATCACCTCGTGGCGCAGATGGGCCACCAGAACGCCGTGGTGGTCAGCCA
GAAGACACTTTCCAAGCTCATCGGACGTTCTTTGCGGACGGTCCAATACGCAGTCAAGGACTTGGTGGCC
GAGCGCTGGATCTCCGTCGTGAAGCTCAACGGCCCCGGCACCGTGTCGGCCTACGTGGTCAATGACCGCG
TGGCGTGGGGCCAGCCCCGCGACCAGTTGCGCCTGTCGGTGTTCAGTGCCGCCGTGGTGGTTGATCACGA
CGACCAGGACGAATCGCTGTTGGGGCATGGCGACCTGCGCCGCATCCCGACCCTGTATCCGGGCGAGCAG
CAACTACCGACCGGCCCCGGCGAGGAGCCGCCCAGCCAGCCCGGCATTCCGGGCATGGAACCAGACCTGC
CAGCCTTGACCGAAACGGAGGAATGGGAACGGCGCGGGCAGCAGCGCCTGCCGATGCCCGATGAGCCGTG
TTTTCTGGACGATGGCGAGCCGTTGGAGCCGCCGACACGGGTCACGCTGCCGCGCCGGTAGCACTTGGGT
TGCGCAGCAACCCGTAAGTGCGCTGTTCCAGACTATCGGCTGTAGCCGCCTCGCCGCCCTATACCTTGTC
TGCCTCCCCGCGTTGCGTCGCGGTGCATGGAGCCGGGCCACCTCGACCTGAATGGAAGCCGGCGGCACCT
CGCTAACGGATTCACCGTTTTTATCAGGCTCTGGGAGGCAGAATAAATGATCATATCGTCAATTATTACC
TCCACGGGGAGAGCCTGAGCAAACTGGCCTCAGGCATTTGAGAAGCACACGGTCACACTGCTTCCGGTAG
TCAATAAACCGGTAAACCAGCAATAGACATAAGCGGCTATTTAACGACCCTGCCCTGAACCGACGACCGG
GTCGAATTTGCTTTCGAATTTCTGCCATTCATCCGCTTATTATCACTTATTCAGGCGTAGCACCAGGCGT
TTAAGGGCACCAATAACTGCCTTAAAAAAATTACGCCCCGCCCTGCCACTCATCGCAGTCGGCCTATTGG
TTAAAAAATGAGCTGATTTAACAAAAATTTAACGCGAATTTTAACAAAATATTAACGCTTACAATTTCCA
TTCGCCATTCAGGCTGCGCAACTGTTGGGAAGGGCGATCGGTGCGGGCCTCTTCGCTATTACGCCAGCTG
GCGAAAGGGGGATGTGCTGCAAGGCGATTAAGTTGGGTAACGCCAGGGTTTTCCCAGTCACGACGTTGTA
AAACGACGGCCAGTGAGCGCGCGTAATACGACTCACTATAGGGCGAATTGGAGCTGGGGCCGCAATTCCC
AATTCCAGGCATCAAATAAAACGAAAGGCTCAGTCGAAAGACTGGGCCTTTCGTTTTATCTGTTGTTTGT
CGGTGAACGCTCTCCTGAGTAGGACAAATCCGCCGGGAGCGGATTTGAACGTTGCGAAGCAACGGCCCGG
AGGGTGGCGGGCAGGACGCCCGCCATAAACTGCCAGGAATTAATTCCAGGCATCAAATAAAACGAAAGGC
TCAGTCGAAAGACTGGGCCTTTCGTTTTATCTGTTGTTTGTCGGTGAACGCTCTCCTGAGTAGGACAAAT
CCGCCGGGAGCGGATTTGAACGTTGCGAAGCAACGGCCCGGAGGGTGGCGGGCAGGACGCCCGCCATAAA
CTGCCAGGAATTAATTCCAGGCATCAAATAAAACGAAAGGCTCAGTCGAAAGACTGGGCCTTTCGTTTTA
TCTGTTGTTTGTCGGTGAACGCTCTCCTGAGTAGGACAAATCCGCCGGGAGCGGATTTGAACGTTGCGAA
GCAACGGCCCGGAGGGTGGCGGGCAGGACGCCCGCCATAAACTGCCAGGAATTAATTCCAGGCATCAAAT
AAAACGAAAGGCTCAGTCGAAAGACTGGGCCTTTCGTTTTATCTGTTGTTTGTCGGTGAACGCTCTCCTG
AGTAGGACAAATCCGCCGGGAGCGGATTTGAACGTTGCGAAGCAACGGCCCGGAGGGTGGCGGGCAGGAC
GCCCGCCATAAACTGCCAGGAATTGGGGATCGGAAGCTGAATTCACTAGTCTATGCTACTCCATCGAGCC
GTCAATTGTCTGATTCGTTACCAATTATGACAACTTGACGGCTACATCATTCACTTTTTCTTCACAACCG
GCACGGAACTCGCTCGGGCTGGCCCCGGTGCATTTTTTAAATACCCGCGAGAAATAGAGTTGATCGTCAA
AACCAACATTGCGACCGACGGTGGCGATAGGCATCCGGGTGGTGCTCAAAAGCAGCTTCGCCTGGCTGAT
ACGTTGGTCCTCGCGCCAGCTTAAGACGCTAATCCCTAACTGCTGGCGGAAAAGATGTGACAGACGCGAC
GGCGACAAGCAAACATGCTGTGCGACGCTGGCGATATCAAAATTGCTGTCTGCCAGGTGATCGCTGATGT
ACTGACAAGCCTCGCGTACCCGATTATCCATCGGTGGATGGAGCGACTCGTTAATCGCTTCCATGCGCCG
CAGTAACAATTGCTCAAGCAGATTTATCGCCAGCAGCTCCGAATAGCGCCCTTCCCCTTGCCCGGCGTTA
ATGATTTGCCCAAACAGGTCGCTGAAATGCGGCTGGTGCGCTTCATCCGGGCGAAAGAACCCCGTATTGG
CAAATATTGACGGCCAGTTAAGCCATTCATGCCAGTAGGCGCGCGGACGAAAGTAAACCCACTGGTGATA
CCATTCGCGAGCCTCCGGATGACGACCGTAGTGATGAATCTCTCCTGGCGGGAACAGCAAAATATCACCC
GGTCGGCAAACAAATTCTCGTCCCTGATTTTTCACCACCCCCTGACCGCGAATGGTGAGATTGAGAATAT
AACCTTTCATTCCCAGCGGTCGGTCGATAAAAAAATCGAGATAACCGTTGGCCTCAATCGGCGTTAAACC
CGCCACCAGATGGGCATTAAACGAGTATCCCGGCAGCAGGGGATCATTTTGCGCTTCAGCCATACTTTTC
ATACTCCCGCCATTCAGAGAAGAAACCAATTGTCCATATTGCATCAGACATTGCCGTCACTGCGTCTTTT
ACTGGCTCTTCTCGCTAACCAAACCGGTAACCCCGCTTATTAAAAGCATTCTGTAACAAAGCGGGACCAA
AGCCATGACAAAAACGCGTAACAAAAGTGTCTATAATCACGGCAGAAAAGTCCACATTGATTATTTGCAC
GGCGTCACACTTTGCTATGCCATAGCATTTTTATCCATAAGATTAGCGGATCTTACCTGACGCTTTTTAT
CGCAACTCTCTACTGTTTCTCCATACCCGCTAGCGGTACCTCACGCGATACAGATCTATGAAACTGTTGA
TTGTCGAAGATGAAAAGAAAACCGGAGAATACTTGACCAAAGGGTTAACCGAAGCCGGTTTTGTGGTCGA
TTTGGCCGACAACGGGCTGAATGGCTACCATCTGGCGATGACCGGTGATTATGATCTGATAATCCTCGAT
ATTATGCTGCCGGACGTGAACGGCTGGGATATCGTGCGCATGTTACGCTCCGCCAATAAAGGGATGCCGA
TTCTGTTGCTTACCGCGCTTGGCACCATTGAACATCGCGTCAAGGGGCTGGAGTTGGGGGCAGATGACTA
CCTGGTGAAGCCATTCGCTTTTGCTGAACTGCTGGCGCGGGTGCGCACATTACTGCGGCGCGGGGCGGCG
GTGATTATCGAAAGTCAGTTTCAGGTTGCCGATTTGATGGTCGATCTCGTCAGCCGCAAAGTCACCCGCA
GCGGCACGCGCATCACTTTGACCAGTAAAGAGTTTACTCTGCTGGAGTTCTTCCTTCGCCATCAGGGCGA
AGTGCTGCCCCGCTCGCTTATCGCCTCGCAGGTATGGGACATGAATTTTGACAGCGATACCAATGCTATT
GATGTGGCGGTGAAGCGGCTGCGCGGCAAAATCGACAACGACTTTGAGCCGAAGCTAATTCAGACCGTGC
GCGGCGTGGGTTACATGCTTGAGGTGCCGGATGGTCAGGGATCTGGGTCCGGCAGCGGTGGATCTCTGGA
AATCCGCGCAGCGTTTCTTGAAAAAGAAAACACCGCACTGCGTACCCGCGCGGCCGAACTCCGTAAACGT
GTGGGCCGGTGCCGCAACATTGTATCCAAATACGAAACCCGATACGGCCCGCTTTAAGGATCCTGACTCG
AGCCAGGCATCAAATAAAACGAAAGGCTCAGTCGAAAGACTGGGCCTTTCGTTTTATCTGTTGTTTGTCG
GTGAACGCTCTCTACTAGAGTCACACTGGCTCACCTTCGGGTGGGCCTTTCTGCGTTTATACCGCGGCCT
AGGATTGGCAAAATGACAATTTTGTCATTTTTCTGTCACCGGAAAATCAGAGCCTGGCGAGTAAAGTTGG
CGGCATAAAATCACCAGAAATTATGAGCTCATACATTCGTAAGAAACGGGCGCAGGAGGATTAGATGGCA
GAGTATGTGCGGGCCCTGTTTGACTTTAATGGGAATGATGAAGAAGACCTTCCCTTTAAGAAAGGAGACA
TCCTGAGAATCCGGGATAAGCCTGAAGAGCAGTGGTGGAATGCAGAGGACAGCGAAGGAAAGAGGGGGAT
GATTCCTGTCCCTTACGTGGAGAAGTATGGTAGTGGCAGCGGCAGCGGTAGTCTGGAAATCCGCGCAGCG
TTTCTTGAAAAAGAAAACACCGCACTGCGTACCCGCGCGGCCGAACTCCGTAAACGTGTGGGCCGGTGCC
GCAACATTGTATCCAAATACGAAACCCGATACGGCCCGCTTGGTTCCGGTTCTGGCTCTGGTTCCATGGA
CTACAAGGACCATGACGGTGATTACAAGGATCATGACATCGACTACAAGGATGACGATGACAAG
Features (pLannotate 1.2.2; 34 found; start..end, strand, type, name):
     13..729     +  CDS            mVenus-Q69M: mVenus-Q69M is a basic (constitutively fluorescent) yellow fluorescent protein published in 2010, derived from Aequorea victoria. It is reported to be a very rapidly-maturing monomer.
    748..768     +  CDS            ssrA tag (LVA) (fragment): C-terminal peptide that mediates degradation in bacteria through the ClpXP and ClpAP proteases (McGinness et al., 2006) mutant LVA variant that confers accelerated degradation under some conditions (Andersen et al., 1998)
    854..871     +  CDS            capTEV™ (fragment): composite tag for in vivo biotinylation, TEV protease cleavage, and 6xHis tagging
    978..1093    +  ncRNA          5S rRNA: Accession: RF00001 - 5S ribosomal RNA
   1097..1143    +  terminator     rrnB T1 terminator: transcription terminator T1 from the E. coli rrnB gene
   1187..1205    -  promoter       T3 promoter: promoter for bacteriophage T3 RNA polymerase
   1250..1266    -  protein_bind   lac operator: The lac repressor binds to the lac operator to inhibit transcription in E. coli. This inhibition can be relieved by adding lactose or isopropyl-β-D-thiogalactopyranoside (IPTG). lac repressor encoded by lacI
   1274..1304    -  promoter       lac promoter: promoter for the E. coli lac operon
   1319..1340    -  protein_bind   CAP binding site: CAP binding activates transcription in the presence of cAMP. E. coli catabolite activator protein
   1353..1445    -  CDS            lacI (fragment): lac repressor; lacI; The lac repressor binds to the lac operator to inhibit transcription in E. coli. This inhibition can be relieved by adding lactose or isopropyl-β-D-thiogalactopyranoside (IPTG).
   1456..1572    -  CDS            CmR (fragment): chloramphenicol acetyltransferase; cat; confers resistance to chloramphenicol
   1572..1724    -  CDS            ble (fragment): BLE_KLEPN - Experimental evidence at protein level: Swiss-Prot protein existence level 1. Binding protein with a strong affinity to the bleomycin family of antibiotics. Binds to CL990; an antimitotic-antibiotic compound. From Klebsiella pneumoniae.
   1748..2539    -  CDS            neo: KKA2_KLEPN - Also known as kan, nptII. Experimental evidence at protein level: Swiss-Prot protein existence level 1. Resistance to kanamycin, neomycin, paromomycin, ribostamycin, butirosin and gentamicin B. From Klebsiella pneumoniae.
   2571..2855    -  CDS            tnpA (fragment): TN5P_ECOLX - Also known as tnp. Experimental evidence at protein level: Swiss-Prot protein existence level 1. Mediates transposition of transposon Tn5 by a 'cut and paste' mechanism. First, the monomeric transposase binds the 19 bp inverted DNA repeats flanking the transposon. Then, dimerization of the DNA- bound transposase creates a synaptic DNA complex. After nicking of the first DNA strand, excision of the transposon proceeds through a series of intermediates. The transposase then mediates the insertion of the transposon at a new site by strand transfer. The activity of the wild- type tran
   4019..4788    +  rep_origin     pBBR1 oriV: replication origin of the broad-host-range plasmid pBBR1 from Bordetella bronchiseptica; requires the pBBR1 Rep protein for replication
   4789..5451    +  CDS            pBBR1 Rep: replication protein for the broad-host-range plasmid pBBR1 from Bordetella bronchiseptica
   5512..5581    +  CDS            TcR (fragment): tetracycline efflux protein; tet; confers resistance to tetracycline
   5910..5939    -  CDS            CmR (fragment): chloramphenicol acetyltransferase confers resistance to chloramphenicol
   5939..6017    +  rep_origin     M13 ori (fragment): M13 bacteriophage origin of replication; arrow indicates direction of (+) strand synthesis
   6021..6176    -  CDS            lacZα (fragment): LacZα fragment of β-galactosidase; lacZ fragment
   6184..6202    +  promoter       T7 promoter: promoter for bacteriophage T7 RNA polymerase
   6243..6329    +  terminator     rrnB T1 terminator: Escherichia coli rrnB; transcription terminator T1 from the E. coli rrnB gene
   6424..6510    +  terminator     rrnB T1 terminator: Escherichia coli rrnB; transcription terminator T1 from the E. coli rrnB gene
   6605..6691    +  terminator     rrnB T1 terminator: Escherichia coli rrnB; transcription terminator T1 from the E. coli rrnB gene
   6786..6872    +  terminator     rrnB T1 terminator: Escherichia coli rrnB; transcription terminator T1 from the E. coli rrnB gene
   7025..7903    -  CDS            araC: L-arabinose regulatory protein; araC
   7930..8214    +  promoter       araBAD promoter: araBAD; promoter of the L-arabinose operon of E. coli; the araC regulatory gene is transcribed in the opposite direction (Guzman et al., 1995)
   8248..8928    +  CDS            cusR: CUSR_ECOLI - Also known as ylcA. Experimental evidence at protein level: Swiss-Prot protein existence level 1. Member of the two-component regulatory system CusS/CusR involved in response to copper and silver. Activates the expression of cusCFBA, hiuH and plasmid pRJ1004 gene pcoE in response to increasing levels of copper or silver ions. Can also increase the basal-level expression of copper resistance gene operon pcoABCD. From Escherichia coli (strain K12).
   8962..9084    +  CDS            Tef (fragment): TEF_RAT - Experimental evidence at protein level: Swiss-Prot protein existence level 1. Transcription factor that binds to and transactivates the TSHB promoter. Binds to a minimal DNA-binding sequence 5'- [TC][AG][AG]TTA[TC][AG]-3'. From Rattus norvegicus (Rat).
   9111..9182    +  terminator     rrnB T1 terminator: transcription terminator T1 from the E. coli rrnB gene
   9198..9225    +  terminator     T7Te terminator: phage T7 early transcription terminator
   9363..9566    +  CDS            CRK (fragment): CRK_HUMAN - Experimental evidence at protein level: Swiss-Prot protein existence level 1. [Isoform Crk-II]: Regulates cell adhesion, spreading and migration (PubMed:31311869). Mediates attachment-induced MAPK8 activation, membrane ruffling and cell motility in a Rac-dependent manner. Involved in phagocytosis of apoptotic cells and cell motility via its interaction with DOCK1 and DOCK4 (PubMed:19004829). May regulate the EFNA5-EPHA3 signaling (By similarity). From Homo sapiens (Human).
   9579..9701    +  CDS            Tef (fragment): TEF_RAT - Experimental evidence at protein level: Swiss-Prot protein existence level 1. Transcription factor that binds to and transactivates the TSHB promoter. Binds to a minimal DNA-binding sequence 5'- [TC][AG][AG]TTA[TC][AG]-3'. From Rattus norvegicus (Rat).
   9729..9794    +  CDS            3xFLAG: three tandem FLAG® epitope tags, followed by an enterokinase cleavage site
