[The description below was written by a language model from this plasmid's Addgene catalogue record and pLannotate feature annotations shown in this document.]
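Description:
pVH003 is a 9.8 kb bacterial expression plasmid for synthetic biology, built on the broad-host-range pBBR1 backbone. It replicates through the pBBR1 oriV together with its cognate Rep protein and is selected with kanamycin via a Tn5-derived neo (nptII) gene. The many short fragments annotated around these elements (lacZα, lac promoter/operator, T3 and T7 promoters, pieces of CmR, TcR, ble, lacI and an M13 ori) appear to be cloning-vector remnants rather than functional parts of the design. The record lists it as high copy in E. coli.

The payload consists of two modules. In the first, araC is transcribed divergently from the araBAD promoter, which gives arabinose-inducible expression of the E. coli copper/silver two-component response regulator CusR. CusR is fused through a GS linker to a leucine zipper (LZx) domain, which the annotation software picks up as a bZIP-like "Tef" fragment. This unit ends in rrnB T1 and T7Te terminators and is insulated upstream by four tandem rrnB T1 terminators. The second module, per the catalogue entry, is driven by a CusR-responsive promoter, which is not annotated in the feature table. It expresses the "anti-scaffold", composed of an SH3 domain (matched to human CRK), a GS linker and LZx. This is joined to a 3xFLAG-tagged Venus YFP that spans the plasmid's numbering origin and carries a C-terminal ssrA-type AAV degradation tag for protein turnover, so that fluorescence can follow changes in expression.

CusR activity therefore controls production of a fluorescent, unstable anti-scaffold. The plasmid served as one component of a biomolecular concentration tracker circuit and was used for microscopy tracking experiments.
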