Addgene plasmid #80397: pVH003
Purpose: Contains pBAD-CusR (response regulator) and pCusR-antiscaffold-YFP-AAV. This plasmid was used for microscopy tracking experiments
Depositing lab: Richard Murray. Depositing organization: California Institute of Technology. Publication: Design and implementation of a biomolecular concentration tracker. Hsiao V, de los Santos EL, Whitaker WR, Dueber JE, Murray RM. ACS Synth Biol. 2015 Feb 20;4(2):150-61. doi: 10.1021/sb500024b. Epub 2014 May 15. PubMed 24847683.
Backbone
  Vector backbone: pBBR1
  Backbone size w/o insert (bp): 6100
  Total vector size (bp): 9794
  Vector type: Bacterial Expression, Synthetic Biology
Growth in bacteria
  Bacterial resistance: Kanamycin, 50 μg/mL
  Growth temperature: 37°C
  Growth strain: JM109
  Copy number: High Copy
Gene/Insert 1
  Gene/Insert name: Anti-scaffold - Venus YFP (alt name: SH3-GS-LZx-VenusYFP)
  Species: Synthetic
  Insert size (bp): 1200
  Tag / fusion protein: Venus has N-terminal 3xFLAG tag, C-terminal AAV degradation tag
Gene/Insert 2
  Gene/Insert name: CusR
  Insert size (bp): 681
  Entrez Gene: cusR (a.k.a. b0571, ECK0563, ylcA)
  Tag / fusion protein: Fused by GS linker to LZx domain
Gene/Insert 3
  Gene/Insert name: AraC
  Entrez Gene: araC (a.k.a. b0064, ECK0065)
Terms and licenses: Academic/Nonprofit Terms; Industry Terms: Not Available to Industry
How to cite: pVH003 was a gift from Richard Murray (Addgene plasmid # 80397 ; http://n2t.net/addgene:80397 ; RRID:Addgene_80397)
