>Addgene plasmid #80397 | pVH003 | depositor partial sequence | sequence record 155891 | 3xFLAG-Venus YFP-AAV
ATGGACTACAAGGACCATGACGGTGATTACAAGGATCATGACATCGACTACAAGGATGACGATGACAAGG
CAACTAGCGGCATGGTTAGTAAAGGAGAAGAACTTTTCACTGGAGTTGTCCCAATTTTAGTTGAACTAGA
TGGCGACGTGAACGGTCATAAGTTCAGTGTCTCCGGCGAAGGTGAGGGTGATGCAACGTACGGTAAGTTA
ACTTTGAAGTTAATATGTACAACCGGCAAGCTGCCTGTTCCCTGGCCTACCCTGGTGACAACGTTAGGTT
ATGGGTTGATGTGCTTTGCTAGATACCCAGATCACATGAAAAGGCATGACTTCTTTAAATCTGCAATGCC
AGAAGGTTACGTCCAAGAACGTACTATTTTCTTTAAAGATGACGGTAATTATAAAACTAGGGCTGAAGTT
AAATTCGAAGGTGACACACTTGTAAATCGAATAGAGTTAAAGGGGATTGATTTCAAAGAGGATGGTAATA
TTCTAGGCCATAAACTTGAATATAACTATAATTCACACAACGTTTACATTACCGCCGACAAGCAGAAGAA
TGGAATCAAAGCCAATTTTAAGATTAGACACAATATTGAGGATGGTGGAGTACAGCTTGCTGATCATTAC
CAACAAAATACCCCGATCGGTGATGGACCAGTTTTGCTACCCGATAACCATTATCTGTCCTATCAAAGCA
AATTGTCAAAAGATCCTAACGAAAAAAGAGACCACATGGTACTCTTGGAATTTGTAACAGCTGCTGGGAT
TACACATGGCATGGATGAACTATACAAAGGTTCTGGTACCGCAGCAGCAAACGACGAAAACTACGCTGCA
GCAGTTTAATAA
