>Addgene plasmid #80397 | pVH003 | depositor partial sequence | sequence record 155892 | CusR-GS-LZx (Response regulator + LZx domain)
ATGAAACTGTTGATTGTCGAAGATGAAAAGAAAACCGGAGAATACTTGACCAAAGGGTTAACCGAAGCCG
GTTTTGTGGTCGATTTGGCCGACAACGGGCTGAATGGCTACCATCTGGCGATGACCGGTGATTATGATCT
GATAATCCTCGATATTATGCTGCCGGACGTGAACGGCTGGGATATCGTGCGCATGTTACGCTCCGCCAAT
AAAGGGATGCCGATTCTGTTGCTTACCGCGCTTGGCACCATTGAACATCGCGTCAAGGGGCTGGAGTTGG
GGGCAGATGACTACCTGGTGAAGCCATTCGCTTTTGCTGAACTGCTGGCGCGGGTGCGCACATTACTGCG
GCGCGGGGCGGCGGTGATTATCGAAAGTCAGTTTCAGGTTGCCGATTTGATGGTCGATCTCGTCAGCCGC
AAAGTCACCCGCAGCGGCACGCGCATCACTTTGACCAGTAAAGAGTTTACTCTGCTGGAGTTCTTCCTTC
GCCATCAGGGCGAAGTGCTGCCCCGCTCGCTTATCGCCTCGCAGGTATGGGACATGAATTTTGACAGCGA
TACCAATGCTATTGATGTGGCGGTGAAGCGGCTGCGCGGCAAAATCGACAACGACTTTGAGCCGAAGCTA
ATTCAGACCGTGCGCGGCGTGGGTTACATGCTTGAGGTGCCGGATGGTCAGGGATCTGGGTCCGGCAGCG
GTGGATCTCTGGAAATCCGCGCAGCGTTTCTTGAAAAAGAAAACACCGCACTGCGTACCCGCGCGGCCGA
ACTCCGTAAACGTGTGGGCCGGTGCCGCAACATTGTATCCAAATACGAAACCCGATACGGCCCGCT
