>Addgene plasmid #80397 | pVH003 | depositor partial sequence | sequence record 155893 | Anti-scaffold (SH3-GS-LZx)
GCAGAGTATGTGCGGGCCCTGTTTGACTTTAATGGGAATGATGAAGAAGACCTTCCCTTTAAGAAAGGAG
ACATCCTGAGAATCCGGGATAAGCCTGAAGAGCAGTGGTGGAATGCAGAGGACAGCGAAGGAAAGAGGGG
GATGATTCCTGTCCCTTACGTGGAGAAGTATGGTAGTGGCAGCGGCAGCGGTAGTCTGGAAATCCGCGCA
GCGTTTCTTGAAAAAGAAAACACCGCACTGCGTACCCGCGCGGCCGAACTCCGTAAACGTGTGGGCCGGT
GCCGCAACATTGTATCCAAATACGAAACCCGATACGGCCCGCTT
