>Addgene plasmid #80397 | pVH003 | depositor partial sequence | sequence record 155894 | PcusR promoter
ATTGGCAAAATGACAATTTTGTCATTTTTCTGTCACCGGAAAATCAGAGCCTGGCGAGTAAAGTTGGCGG
CATAAAATCACCAGAAATTAT
