>Addgene plasmid #80397 | pVH003 | addgene partial sequence | sequence record 158499 | pBAD-F 5'-ATGCCATAGCATTTTTATCC-3'
TTATCGCAACTCTCTACTGTTTCTCCATACCCGCTAGCGGTACCTCACGCGATACAGATCTATGAAACTG
TTGATTGTCGAAGATGAAAAGAAAACCGGAGAATACTTGACCAAAGGGTTAACCGAAGCCGGTTTTGTGG
TCGATTTGGCCGACAACGGGCTGAATGGCTACCATCTGGCGATGACCGGTGATTATGATCTGATAATCCT
CGATATTATGCTGCCGGACGTGAACGGCTGGGATATCGTGCGCATGTTACGCTCCGCCAATAAAGGGATG
CCGATTCTGTTGCTTACCGCGCTTGGCACCATTGAACATCGCGTCAAGGGGCTGGAGTTGGGGGCAGATG
ACTACCTGGTGAAGCCATTCGCTTTTGCTGAACTGCTGGCGCGGGTGCGCACATTACTGCGGCGCGGGGC
GGCGGTGATTATCGAAAGTCAGTTTCAGGTTGCCGATTTGATGGTCGATCTCGTCAGCCGCAAAGTCACC
CGCAGCGGCACGCGCATCACTTTGACCAGTAAAGAGTTTACTCTGCTGGAGTTCTTCCTTCGCCATCAGG
GCGAAGTGCTGCCCCGCTCGCTTATCGCCTCGCAGGTATGGGACATGAATTTTGACAGCGATACCAATGC
TATTGATGTGGCGGTGAAGCGGCTGCGCGGCAAAATCGACAACGACTTTGAGCCGAAGCTAATTCAGACC
GTGCGCGGCGTGGGTTACATGCTTGAGGTGCCGGATGGTCAGGGATCTGGGTCCGGCAGCGGTGGATCTC
TGGAAATCCGCGCAGCGTTTCTTGAAA
