>Addgene plasmid #80397 | pVH003 | addgene partial sequence | sequence record 158500 | pBAD-R 5'-GATTTAATCTGTATCAGG-3'
CGTTTAAACTCAATGATGATGATGATGATGGTCGACGGCGCTATTCAGATCCTCTTCTGAGATGAGTTTT
TGTTCGGGCCCAAGCTTCTCACTATTTGTATTATTAAACTGCTGCAGCGTAGTTTTCGTCGTTTGCTGCT
GCGGTACCAGAACCTTTGTATAGTTCATCCATGCCATGTGTAATCCCAGCAGCTGTTACAAATTCCAAGA
GTACCATGTGGTCTCTTTTTTCGTTAGGATCTTTTGACAATTTGCTTTGATAGGACAGATAATGGTTATC
GGGTAGCAAAACTGGTCCATCACCGATCGGGGTATTTTGTTGGTAATGATCAGCAAGCTGTACTCCACCA
TCCTCAATATTGTGTCTAATCTTAAAATTGGCTTTGATTCCATTCTTCTGCTTGTCGGCGGTAATGTAAA
CGTTGTGTGAATTATAGTTATATTCAAGTTTATGGCCTAGAATATTACCATCCTCTTTGAAATCAATCCC
CTTTAACTCTATTCGATTTACAAGTGTGTCACCTTCGAATTTAACTTCAGCCCTAGTTTTATAATTACCG
TCATCTTTAAAGAAAATAGTACGTTCTTGGACGTAACCTTCTGGCATTGCAGATTTAAAGAAGTCATGCC
TTTTCATGTGATCTGGGTATCTAGCAAAGCACATCAACCCATAACCTAACGTTGTCACCAGGGTAGGCCA
GGGAACAGGCAGCTTGCCGGTTGTACATATTAACTTCAAAGTTAACTTACCGTACGTTGCATCACCCTCA
CCTTCGCCGGAGACACTGAACTTATGACCGTTCACGTCGCCATCTAGTTCAACTAAAATTGGGACAACTC
CAGTGAAA
