>Addgene plasmid #80397 | pVH003 | addgene partial sequence | sequence record 160127 | pCusR-F 5'-gtcaccggaaaatcagagcc-3'
AATCACCAGAAATTATGAGCTCATACATTCGTAAGAAACGGGCGCAGGAGGATTAGATGGCAGAGTATGT
GCGGGCCCTGTTTGACTTTAATGGGAATGATGAAGAAGACCTTCCCTTTAAGAAAGGAGACATCCTGAGA
ATCCGGGATAAGCCTGAAGAGCAGTGGTGGAATGCAGAGGACAGCGAAGGAAAGAGGGGGATGATTCCTG
TCCCTTACGTGGAGAAGTATGGTAGTGGCAGCGGCAGCGGTAGTCTGGAAATCCGCGCAGCGTTTCTTGA
AAAAGAAAACACCGCACTGCGTACCCGCGCGGCCGAACTCCGTAAACGTGTGGGCCGGTGCCGCAACATT
GTATCCAAATACGAAACCCGATACGGCCCGCTTGGTTCCGGTTCTGGCTCTGGTTCCATGGACTACAAGG
ACCATGACGGTGATTACAAGGATCATGACATCGACTACAAGGATGACGATGACAAGGCAACTAGCGGCAT
GGTTAGTAAAGGAGAAGAACTTTTCACTGGAGTTGTCCCAATTTTAGTTGAACTAGATGGCGACGTGAAC
GGTCATAAGTTCAGTGTCTCCGGCGAAGGTGAGGGTGATGCAACGTACGGTAAGTTAACTTTGAAGTTAA
TATGTACAACCGGCAAGCTGCCTGTTCCCTGGCCTACCCTGGTGACAACGTTAGGTTATGGGTTGATGTG
CTTTGCTAGATACCCAGATCACATGAAAAGGCATGACTTCTTTAAATCTGCAATGCCAGAAGGTTACGTC
CAAGAACGTACTATTTTCTTTAAAGATGACGGTAATTATAAAACTAGGGCTGAAGTTAAATTCGAAGGTG
ACACACTTGTAAATCGAATAGAGTT
